>Addgene plasmid #123487 | pMK-PrbcL (-110 to +9) | depositor partial sequence | sequence record 235597 | PrbcL (-110 to +9)
GGGGGAAGTTCTTATTATTTAGGTTAGTCAGGTATTTCCATTTCAAAAAAAAAAAAAGTAAAAAAGAAAA
ATTGGGTTGCGCTATATATATGAAAGAGTATACAATAATGATGTATTTG
