LOCUS       Exported 2448 bp ds-DNA circular SYN 13-MAY-2021
DEFINITION  MoChlo kit.
ACCESSION   .
VERSION     .
KEYWORDS    pMK-PrbcL (-110 to +9)
SOURCE      synthetic DNA construct
  ORGANISM  synthetic DNA construct
REFERENCE   1 (bases 1 to 2448)
  AUTHORS   Occhialini A, Piatek A, Pfotenhauer AC, Frazier TP, Stewart CN,
            Lenaghan S
  TITLE     MoChlo: A versatile modular cloning toolbox for chloroplast
            biotechnology.
  JOURNAL   Plant Physiol. 2019 Jan 24. pii: pp.18.01220. doi:
            10.1104/pp.18.01220.
  PUBMED    30679266
REFERENCE   2 (bases 1 to 2448)
  AUTHORS   .
  TITLE     Direct Submission
  JOURNAL   Exported May 13, 2021 from SnapGene Server 1.1.58
            http://www.snapgene.com
FEATURES             Location/Qualifiers
     source          1..2448
                     /organism="synthetic DNA construct"
                     /mol_type="other DNA"
     primer_bind     278..300
                     /label=M13/pUC Forward
                     /note="In lacZ gene"
     primer_bind     292..309
                     /label=M13 Forward
                     /note="In lacZ gene. Also called M13-F20 or M13 (-21)
                     Forward"
     primer_bind     293..309
                     /label=M13 fwd
                     /note="common sequencing primer, one of multiple similar
                     variants"
     primer_bind     320..339
                     /label=T7
                     /note="T7 promoter, forward primer"
     promoter        320..338
                     /label=T7 promoter
                     /note="promoter for bacteriophage T7 RNA polymerase"
     CDS             343..354
                     /codon_start=1
                     /product="Factor Xa recognition and cleavage site"
                     /label=Factor Xa site
                     /translation="IEGR"
     primer_bind     complement(654..671)
                     /label=L4440
                     /note="L4440 vector, forward primer"
     rep_origin      complement(764..1352)
                     /direction=LEFT
                     /label=ori
                     /note="high-copy-number ColE1/pMB1/pBR322/pUC origin of
                     replication"
     primer_bind     complement(844..863)
                     /label=pBR322ori-F
                     /note="pBR322 origin, forward primer"
     CDS             complement(1526..2320)
                     /codon_start=1
                     /product="aminoglycoside phosphotransferase"
                     /label=NeoR/KanR
                     /note="confers resistance to neomycin, kanamycin, and G418
                     (Geneticin(R))"
                     /translation="MIEQDGLHAGSPAAWVERLFGYDWAQQTIGCSDAAVFRLSAQGRP
                     VLFVKTDLSGALNELQDEAARLSWLATTGVPCAAVLDVVTEAGRDWLLLGEVPGQDLLS
                     SHLAPAEKVSIMADAMRRLHTLDPATCPFDHQAKHRIERARTRMEAGLVDQDDLDEEHQ
                     GLAPAELFARLKASMPDGEDLVVTHGDACLPNIMVENGRFSGFIDCGRLGVADRYQDIA
                     LATRDIAEELGGEWADRFLVLYGIAAPDSQRIAFYRLLDEFF"
     promoter        complement(2321..2425)
                     /gene="bla"
                     /label=AmpR promoter
ORIGIN
        1 ctaaattgta agcgttaata ttttgttaaa attcgcgtta aatttttgtt aaatcagctc
       61 attttttaac caataggccg aaatcggcaa aatcccttat aaatcaaaag aatagaccga
      121 gatagggttg agtggccgct acagggcgct cccattcgcc attcaggctg cgcaactgtt
      181 gggaagggcg tttcggtgcg ggcctcttcg ctattacgcc agctggcgaa agggggatgt
      241 gctgcaaggc gattaagttg ggtaacgcca gggttttccc agtcacgacg ttgtaaaacg
      301 acggccagtg agcgcgacgt aatacgactc actatagggc gaattgaagg aaggccgtca
      361 aggcctaggc gcgccatgag ctcggtctca ggagggggga agttcttatt atttaggtta
      421 gtcaggtatt tccatttcaa aaaaaaaaaa agtaaaaaag aaaaattggg ttgcgctata
      481 tatatgaaag agtatacaat aatgatgtat ttgtacttga gaccggtacc tcttaattaa
      541 ctggcctcat gggccttcct ttcactgccc gctttccagt cgggaaacct gtcgtgccag
      601 ctgcattaac atggtcatag ctgtttcctt gcgtattggg cgctctccgc ttcctcgctc
      661 actgactcgc tgcgctcggt cgttcgggta aagcctgggg tgcctaatga gcaaaaggcc
      721 agcaaaaggc caggaaccgt aaaaaggccg cgttgctggc gtttttccat aggctccgcc
      781 cccctgacga gcatcacaaa aatcgacgct caagtcagag gtggcgaaac ccgacaggac
      841 tataaagata ccaggcgttt ccccctggaa gctccctcgt gcgctctcct gttccgaccc
      901 tgccgcttac cggatacctg tccgcctttc tcccttcggg aagcgtggcg ctttctcata
      961 gctcacgctg taggtatctc agttcggtgt aggtcgttcg ctccaagctg ggctgtgtgc
     1021 acgaaccccc cgttcagccc gaccgctgcg ccttatccgg taactatcgt cttgagtcca
     1081 acccggtaag acacgactta tcgccactgg cagcagccac tggtaacagg attagcagag
     1141 cgaggtatgt aggcggtgct acagagttct tgaagtggtg gcctaactac ggctacacta
     1201 gaagaacagt atttggtatc tgcgctctgc tgaagccagt taccttcgga aaaagagttg
     1261 gtagctcttg atccggcaaa caaaccaccg ctggtagcgg tggttttttt gtttgcaagc
     1321 agcagattac gcgcagaaaa aaaggatctc aagaagatcc tttgatcttt tctacggggt
     1381 ctgacgctca gtggaacgaa aactcacgtt aagggatttt ggtcatgaga ttatcaaaaa
     1441 ggatcttcac ctagatcctt ttaaattaaa aatgaagttt taaatcaatc taaagtatat
     1501 atgagtaaac ttggtctgac agttattaga aaaattcatc cagcagacga taaaacgcaa
     1561 tacgctggct atccggtgcc gcaatgccat acagcaccag aaaacgatcc gcccattcgc
     1621 cgcccagttc ttccgcaata tcacgggtgg ccagcgcaat atcctgataa cgatccgcca
     1681 cgcccagacg gccgcaatca ataaagccgc taaaacggcc attttccacc ataatgttcg
     1741 gcaggcacgc atcaccatgg gtcaccacca gatcttcgcc atccggcatg ctcgctttca
     1801 gacgcgcaaa cagctctgcc ggtgccaggc cctgatgttc ttcatccaga tcatcctgat
     1861 ccaccaggcc cgcttccata cgggtacgcg cacgttcaat acgatgtttc gcctgatgat
     1921 caaacggaca ggtcgccggg tccagggtat gcagacgacg catggcatcc gccataatgc
     1981 tcactttttc tgccggcgcc agatggctag acagcagatc ctgacccggc acttcgccca
     2041 gcagcagcca atcacggccc gcttcggtca ccacatccag caccgccgca cacggaacac
     2101 cggtggtggc cagccagctc agacgcgccg cttcatcctg cagctcgttc agcgcaccgc
     2161 tcagatcggt tttcacaaac agcaccggac gaccctgcgc gctcagacga aacaccgccg
     2221 catcagagca gccaatggtc tgctgcgccc aatcatagcc aaacagacgt tccacccacg
     2281 ctgccgggct acccgcatgc aggccatcct gttcaatcat actcttcctt tttcaatatt
     2341 attgaagcat ttatcagggt tattgtctca tgagcggata catatttgaa tgtatttaga
     2401 aaaataaaca aataggggtt ccgcgcacat ttccccgaaa agtgccac
//
